Addgene plasmid #105121: pFRETgc-2in1-NC
Purpose: (Empty Backbone) FRET/FLIM analysis in plants (stable or transient transformation)
Depositing lab: Christopher Grefen. Depositing organization: Eberhard Karls Universitaet Tuebingen. Publication: Binary 2in1 Vectors Improve in Planta (Co)localization and Dynamic Protein Interaction Studies. Hecker A, Wallmeroth N, Peter S, Blatt MR, Harter K, Grefen C. Plant Physiol. 2015 Jul;168(3):776-87. doi: 10.1104/pp.15.00533. Epub 2015 May 13. PubMed 25971551.
Backbone
  Vector backbone: pFRETgc-2in1-NC
  Vector type: Plant Expression
  Selectable markers: Basta ; lacZ
  Tag / fusion protein: mEGFP (N terminal on backbone); mCherry (C terminal on backbone)
Growth in bacteria
  Bacterial resistance: Chloramphenicol and Spectinomycin, 25 & 50 μg/mL
  Growth temperature: 37°C
  Growth strain: ccdB Survival
  Copy number: High Copy
Gene/Insert
  Gene/Insert name: None
  Tag / fusion protein: mEGFP (N terminal on backbone); mCherry (C terminal on backbone)
Terms and licenses: Academic/Nonprofit Terms; Industry Terms: Not Available to Industry
How to cite: pFRETgc-2in1-NC was a gift from Christopher Grefen (Addgene plasmid # 105121 ; http://n2t.net/addgene:105121 ; RRID:Addgene_105121)
