[The description below was written by a language model from this plasmid's Addgene catalogue record and pLannotate feature annotations shown in this document.]
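Description:
pFRETgc-2in1-NC is an empty binary plant expression vector, a Gateway destination plasmid built for FRET/FLIM protein interaction studies in plants by stable or transient transformation. The backbone carries a high-copy ColE1/pUC-type origin with a bom site for propagation in E. coli. The pVS1 oriV, RepA and StaA functions support replication and stable maintenance in Agrobacterium. An aadA gene gives spectinomycin/streptomycin resistance. Because the unrecombined vector also contains a chloramphenicol resistance gene and the toxic ccdB gene inside one Gateway cassette, it is maintained under chloramphenicol plus spectinomycin in a ccdB-tolerant strain.

Between the nopaline-type right and left T-DNA borders lie two independent expression units, each driven by a CaMV 35S promoter and ending in a CaMV poly(A) signal. In the first, an attR1–CmR/ccdB–attR4 cassette sits upstream of mCherry, so a gene recombined there is tagged with mCherry at its C terminus. In the second, mEGFP precedes an attR3–lacZ fragment–attR2 cassette with its own lac promoter and operator, so the second gene receives an N-terminal mEGFP. A short HA tag fragment is annotated just downstream of attR2. The ccdB cassette provides counter-selection and the lacZ fragment provides a screenable marker, which presumably allows recombination at each of the two positions to be checked after an LR reaction. Placing the donor (mEGFP) and acceptor (mCherry) fusions on a single T-DNA means both are delivered to the same cells together, which benefits FRET/FLIM and colocalisation measurements. A NOS promoter–bar–NOS terminator unit next to the left border confers phosphinothricin (Basta) resistance for selecting transgenic plants.
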