Features (pLannotate 1.2.2; 36 found; start..end, strand, type, name):
    165..509     +  promoter       CaMV 35S promoter: strong constitutive promoter from cauliflower mosaic virus
    462..508     +  promoter       minimal CaMV 35S promoter: minimal 35S promoter from cauliflower mosaic virus
    603..727     +  protein_bind   attR1: mutant version of attR; recombination site for the Gateway® LR reaction LR Clonase™
    752..782     +  promoter       lac UV5 promoter: E. coli lac promoter with an "up" mutation
    806..835     +  promoter       cat promoter (fragment): promoter of the E. coli cat gene encoding chloramphenicol acetyltransferase
    836..1495    +  CDS            CmR: chloramphenicol acetyltransferase; cat; confers resistance to chloramphenicol
   1674..1832    +  CDS            ccdA (fragment): CCDA_ECO57 - Also known as H, letA. Experimental evidence at protein level: Swiss-Prot protein existence level 1. Antitoxin component of a type II toxin-antitoxin (TA) system which inhibits the post-segregational killing (PSK) of plasmid-free cells, also referred to as a plasmid addiction system. Binds to and blocks the activity of CcdB; will also remove bound CcdB protein from the CcdB-GyrA complex by forming a CcdA-CcdB complex, a process termed rejuvenation. Functions as a transcriptional corepressor for the ccdAB operon, repression also requires CcdB (By similarity). From Escherichia coli
   1837..2139    +  CDS            ccdB: CCDB_ECOLI - Also known as G, letB, letD. Experimental evidence at protein level: Swiss-Prot protein existence level 1. Toxic component of a type II toxin-antitoxin (TA) system, functioning in plasmid maintainence. Responsible for the post- segregational killing (PSK) of plasmid-free cells, also referred to as a plasmid addiction system. Half-life of over 2 hours. Cell killing by CcdB is accompanied by filamentation, defects in chromosome and plasmid segregation, defects in cell division, formation of anucleate cells, decreased DNA synthesis and plasmid loss. Interferes with the activity of DN
   2183..2307    -  protein_bind   attR4: mutant version of attR; recombination site for the Gateway® LR reaction LR Clonase™
   2327..3034    +  CDS            mCherry: mCherry is a basic (constitutively fluorescent) red fluorescent protein published in 2004, derived from Discosoma sp.. It is reported to be a very rapidly-maturing monomer with low acid sensitivity.
   3106..3265    +  polyA_signal   CaMV poly(A) signal (fragment): cauliflower mosaic virus polyadenylation signal
   3426..3770    +  promoter       CaMV 35S promoter: strong constitutive promoter from cauliflower mosaic virus
   3723..3769    +  promoter       minimal CaMV 35S promoter: minimal 35S promoter from cauliflower mosaic virus
   3858..4574    +  CDS            mEGFP: mEGFP is a basic (constitutively fluorescent) green fluorescent protein published in 2002, derived from Aequorea victoria. It has moderate acid sensitivity.
   4594..4717    +  protein_bind   attR3: mutant version of attR; recombination site for the Gateway® LR reaction LR Clonase™
   4752..4782    +  promoter       lac promoter: promoter for the E. coli lac operon
   4786..4808    +  protein_bind   lac operator (fragment): The lac repressor binds to the lac operator to inhibit transcription in E. coli. This inhibition can be relieved by adding lactose or isopropyl-β-D-thiogalactopyranoside (IPTG). lac repressor encoded by lacI
   4826..5041    +  CDS            lacZ (fragment): BGAL_ECOLI - Experimental evidence at protein level: Swiss-Prot protein existence level 1. From Escherichia coli (strain K12).
   5091..5215    -  protein_bind   attR2: mutant version of attR; recombination site for the Gateway® LR reaction LR Clonase™
   5298..5320    +  CDS            3xHA (fragment): three tandem HA epitope tags
   5390..5549    +  polyA_signal   CaMV poly(A) signal (fragment): cauliflower mosaic virus polyadenylation signal
   5641..5819    +  promoter       NOS promoter: nopaline synthase promoter
   5861..6409    +  CDS            bar: PAT_STRHY - Experimental evidence at protein level: Swiss-Prot protein existence level 1. Inactivates phosphinothricin (PPT) by transfer of an acetyl group from acetyl CoA. Can also acetylate demethylphosphinothricin but not PTT or glutamate. This enzyme is an effector of phosphinothricin tripeptide (PTT or bialaphos) resistance. From Streptomyces hygroscopicus. Introduced by genetic manipulation and expressed in glufosinate-tolerant maize by Dekalb Genetics.
   6432..6684    +  terminator     NOS terminator: nopaline synthase terminator and poly(A) signal
   6789..6813    -  misc_feature   LB T-DNA repeat: left border repeat from nopaline C58 T-DNA
   7072..7095    +  promoter       Pc promoter (fragment): intI1 (promoter lies within the coding sequence); class 1 integron promoter
   7271..7327    +  CDS            GmR (fragment): gentamycin acetyltransferase; aacC1; confers resistance to gentamycin
   7338..8125    +  CDS            SmR (fragment): aminoglycoside adenylyltransferase (Murphy, 1985); aadA; confers resistance to spectinomycin and streptomycin
   8371..8959    +  rep_origin     ori: high-copy-number ColE1/pMB1/pBR322/pUC origin of replication
   9145..9285    -  misc_feature   bom: basis of mobility region from pBR322
   9387..9426    -  CDS            rop (fragment): Rop protein, which maintains plasmids at low copy number; rop
   9629..9823    -  rep_origin     pVS1 oriV: origin of replication for the Pseudomonas plasmid pVS1 (Heeb et al., 2000)
   9889..10962   -  CDS            pVS1 RepA: replication protein from the Pseudomonas plasmid pVS1 (Heeb et al., 2000)
  11391..12020   -  CDS            pVS1 StaA: stability protein from the Pseudomonas plasmid pVS1 (Heeb et al., 2000)
  12580..12981   -  CDS            Y4CG_SINFN (fragment): Protein inferred from homology: Swiss-Prot protein existence level 3. From Sinorhizobium fredii (strain NBRC 101917 / NGR234).
  13351..13375   -  misc_feature   RB T-DNA repeat: right border repeat from nopaline C58 T-DNA
>Addgene plasmid #105121 | pFRETgc-2in1-NC | addgene full sequence | sequence record 204246 | Addgene NGS Result
AAACTGAAGGCGGGAAACGACAATCTGATCCAAGCTCAAGCTAAGCTAGGACTAGCAACGACGGCCAGTG
AATTCAGGCCTCTGCAGGTCAACATGGTGGAGCACGACACTCTCGTCTACTCCAAGAATATCAAAGATAC
AGTCTCAGAAGACCAGAGGGCTATTGAGACTTTTCAACAAAGGGTAATATCGGGAAACCTCCTCGGATTC
CATTGCCCAGCTATCTGTCACTTCATCGAAAGGACAGTAGAAAAGGAAGATGGCTTCTACAAATGCCATC
ATTGCGATAAAGGAAAGGCTATCGTTCAAGATGCCTCTACCGACAGTGGTCCCAAAGATGGACCCCCACC
CACGAGGAACATCGTGGAAAAAGAAGACGTTCCAACCACGTCTTCAAAGCAAGTGGATTGATGTGATATC
TCCACTGACGTAAGGGATGACGCACAATCCCACTATCCTTCGCAAGACCCTTCCTCTATATAAGGAAGTT
CATTTCATTTGGAGAGGACCTCGAGCGCGCGTATTTTTAAACAATTACCAACAACAACAACAAACAACAA
CAACATTACATTTTACATTCTACAACTACATCTAGTCCTAGAACAAGTTTGTACAAAAAAGCTGAACGAG
AAACGTAAAATGATATAAATATCAATATATTAAATTAGATTTTGCATAAAAAACAGACTACATAATACTG
TAAAACACAACATATCCAGTCACTATGGCGGCCGCATTAGGCACCCCAGGCTTTACACTTTATGCTTCCG
GCTCGTATAATGTGTGGATTTTGAGTTAGGATCCGTCGAGATTTTCAGGAGCTAAGGAAGCTAAAATGGA
GAAAAAAATCACTGGATATACCACCGTTGATATATCCCAATGGCATCGTAAAGAACATTTTGAGGCATTT
CAGTCAGTTGCTCAATGTACCTATAACCAGACCGTTCAGCTGGATATTACGGCCTTTTTAAAGACCGTAA
AGAAAAATAAGCACAAGTTTTATCCGGCCTTTATTCACATTCTTGCCCGCCTGATGAATGCTCATCCGGA
ATTCCGTATGGCAATGAAAGACGGTGAGCTGGTGATATGGGATAGTGTTCACCCTTGTTACACCGTTTTC
CATGAGCAAACTGAAACGTTTTCATCGCTCTGGAGTGAATACCACGACGATTTCCGGCAGTTTCTACACA
TATATTCGCAAGATGTGGCGTGTTACGGTGAAAACCTGGCCTATTTCCCTAAAGGGTTTATTGAGAATAT
GTTTTTCGTCTCAGCCAATCCCTGGGTGAGTTTCACCAGTTTTGATTTAAACGTGGCCAATATGGACAAC
TTCTTCGCCCCCGTTTTCACCATGGGCAAATATTATACGCAAGGCGACAAGGTGCTGATGCCGCTGGCGA
TTCAGGTTCATCATGCCGTTTGTGATGGCTTCCATGTCGGCAGAATGCTTAATGAATTACAACAGTACTG
CGATGAGTGGCAGGGCGGGGCGTAAAGATCTGGATCCGGCTTACTAAAAGCCAGATAACAGTATGCGTAT
TTGCGCGCTGATTTTTGCGGTATAAGAATATATACTGATATGTATACCCGAAGTATGTCAAAAAGAGGTA
TGCTATGAAGCAGCGTATTACAGTGACAGTTGACAGCGACAGCTATCAGTTGCTCAAGGCATATATGATG
TCAATATCTCCGGTCTGGTAAGCACAACCATGCAGAATGAAGCCCGTCGTCTGCTTGCCGAACGCTGGAA
AGCGGAAAATCAGGAAGGGATGGCTGAGGTCGCCCGGTTTATTGAAATGAACGGCTCTTTTGCTGACGAG
AACAGGGGCTGGTGAAATGCAGTTTAAGGTTTACACCTATAAAAGAGAGAGCCGTTATCGTCTGTTTGTG
GATGTACAGAGTGATATTATTGACACGCCCGGGCGACGGATGGTGATCCCCCTGGCCAGTGCACGTCTGC
TGTCAGATAAAGTCTCCCGTGAACTTTACCCGGTGGTGCATATCGGGGATGAAAGCTGGCGCATGATGAC
CACCGATATGGCCAGTGTGCCGGTCTCCGTTATCGGGGAAGAAGTGGCTGATCTCAGCCACCGCGAAAAT
GACATCAAAAACGCCATTAACCTGATGTTCTGGGGAATATAAATGTCAGGCTCCCTTATACACAGCCAGT
CTGCAGGTCGACCATAGTGACTGGATATGTTGTGTTTTACAGTATTATGTAGTCTGTTTTTTATGCAAAA
TCTAATTTAATATATTGATATTTATATCATTTTACGTTTCTCGTTCAACTTTTCTATACAAAGTTGGTCA
ATTGTTAGGCACTAGTATGGTGAGCAAGGGCGAGGAGGATAACATGGCCATCATCAAGGAGTTCATGCGC
TTCAAGGTGCACATGGAGGGCTCCGTGAACGGCCACGAGTTCGAGATCGAGGGCGAGGGCGAGGGCCGCC
CCTACGAGGGCACCCAGACCGCCAAGCTGAAGGTGACCAAGGGTGGCCCCCTGCCCTTCGCCTGGGACAT
CCTGTCCCCTCAGTTCATGTACGGCTCCAAGGCCTACGTGAAGCACCCCGCCGACATCCCCGACTACTTG
AAGCTGTCCTTCCCCGAGGGCTTCAAGTGGGAGCGCGTGATGAACTTCGAGGACGGCGGCGTGGTGACCG
TGACCCAGGACTCCTCCCTGCAGGACGGCGAGTTCATCTACAAGGTGAAGCTGCGCGGCACCAACTTCCC
CTCCGACGGCCCCGTAATGCAGAAGAAGACCATGGGCTGGGAGGCCTCCTCCGAGCGGATGTACCCCGAG
GACGGCGCCCTGAAGGGCGAGATCAAGCAGAGGCTGAAGCTGAAGGACGGCGGCCACTACGACGCTGAGG
TCAAGACCACCTACAAGGCCAAGAAGCCCGTGCAGCTGCCCGGCGCCTACAACGTCAACATCAAGTTGGA
CATCACCTCCCACAACGAGGACTACACCATCGTGGAACAGTACGAACGCGCCGAGGGCCGCCACTCCACC
GGCGGCATGGACGAGCTGTACAAGTAATTATAAGCGGCCATGCTAGAGTCCGCAAAAATCACCAGTCTCT
CTCTACAAATCTATCTCTCTCTATTTTTCTCCAGAATAATGTGTGAGTAGTTCCCAGATAAGGGAATTAG
GGTTCTTATAGGGTTTCGCTCATGTGTTGAGCATATAAGAAACCCTTAGTATGTATTTGTATTTGTAAAA
TACTTCTATCAATAAAATTTCTAATTCCTAAAACCAAAATCCAGTGACCTAGGAGGCCTGCATGCAAGCT
TGGCGTAATCATGGTCATAGCTGTTGCTCGCACGTGCGGAGCTCCGTACCCTCTGCAGGTCAACATGGTG
GAGCACGACACTCTCGTCTACTCCAAGAATATCAAAGATACAGTCTCAGAAGACCAGAGGGCTATTGAGA
CTTTTCAACAAAGGGTAATATCGGGAAACCTCCTCGGATTCCATTGCCCAGCTATCTGTCACTTCATCGA
AAGGACAGTAGAAAAGGAAGATGGCTTCTACAAATGCCATCATTGCGATAAAGGAAAGGCTATCGTTCAA
GATGCCTCTACCGACAGTGGTCCCAAAGATGGACCCCCACCCACGAGGAACATCGTGGAAAAAGAAGACG
TTCCAACCACGTCTTCAAAGCAAGTGGATTGATGTGATATCTCCACTGACGTAAGGGATGACGCACAATC
CCACTATCCTTCGCAAGACCCTTCCTCTATATAAGGAAGTTCATTTCATTTGGAGAGGACCTCGAGCGCG
CGTATTTTTAAACAATTACCAACAACAACAACAAACAACAACAACATTACATTTTACATTCTACAACTAC
ATCTAGTATGGTGAGCAAGGGCGAGGAGCTGTTCACCGGGGTGGTGCCCATCCTGGTCGAGCTGGACGGC
GACGTAAACGGCCACAAGTTCAGCGTGTCCGGCGAGGGCGAGGGCGATGCCACCTACGGCAAGCTGACCC
TGAAGTTCATCTGCACCACCGGCAAGCTGCCCGTGCCCTGGCCCACCCTCGTGACCACCCTGACCTACGG
CGTGCAGTGCTTCAGCCGCTACCCCGACCACATGAAGCAGCACGACTTCTTCAAGTCCGCCATGCCCGAA
GGCTACGTCCAGGAGCGCACCATCTTCTTCAAGGACGACGGCAACTACAAGACCCGCGCCGAGGTGAAGT
TCGAGGGCGACACCCTGGTGAACCGCATCGAGCTGAAGGGCATCGACTTCAAGGAGGACGGCAACATCCT
GGGGCACAAGCTGGAGTACAACTACAACAGCCACAACGTCTATATCATGGCCGACAAGCAGAAGAACGGC
ATCAAGGTGAACTTCAAGATCCGCCACAACATCGAGGACGGCAGCGTGCAGCTCGCCGACCACTACCAGC
AGAACACCCCCATCGGCGACGGCCCCGTGCTGCTGCCCGACAACCACTACCTGAGTACTCAGTCCAAGCT
GAGCAAAGACCCCAACGAGAAGCGCGATCACATGGTCCTGCTGGAGTTCGTGACCGCCGCCGGGATCACT
CTCGGCATGGACGAGCTGTACAAGAGTAACACTAGTCAATTGGCAACTTTGTATAATAAAGTTGAACGAG
AAACGTAAAATGATATAAATATCAATATATTAAATTAGATTTTGCATAAAAAACAGACTACATAATACTG
TAAAACACAACATATCCAGTCACTATGGCGGCCGCGGGCTCACTCATTAGGCACCCCAGGCTTTACACTT
TATGCTTCCGGCTCGTATGTTGTGTGGAATTGTGAGCGGATAACAATTTCACACAGGAAACAGCTATGAC
CATGATTACCCCGTCCCTGCACGCCTGTCGTTCAACCCTGGAAGATCCGCGTGTCCCGAGTTCTAACAGT
CTGGCCGTCGTTCTGCAGCGTCGCGATTGGGAAAACCCGGGCGTGACCCAACTGAATCGTCTGGCGGCCC
ATCCGCCGTTTGCGTCGTGGCGTAACTCAGAAGAAGCCCGTACCGACCGTCCGTCTCAACAACTGCGCTC
CTAACACTATAAAAAGCTGATGCAGACGGGGCTTTTTTCTGCAGGTCGACCATAGTGACTGGATATGTTG
TGTTTTACAGTATTATGTAGTCTGTTTTTTATGCAAAATCTAATTTAATATATTGATATTTATATCATTT
TACGTTTCTCGTTCAGCTTTCTTGTACAAAGTGGTGTCTAGGTTACCAGTATACCCTTATGATGTTCCTG
ATTATGCTGGTTACCCTTACGATGTTCCTGATTACGCAGGATCTGTATACCCTTACGATGTTCCAGATTA
TGCCTAAGCGGCCATGCTAGAGTCCGCAAAAATCACCAGTCTCTCTCTACAAATCTATCTCTCTCTATTT
TTCTCCAGAATAATGTGTGAGTAGTTCCCAGATAAGGGAATTAGGGTTCTTATAGGGTTTCGCTCATGTG
TTGAGCATATAAGAAACCCTTAGTATGTATTTGTATTTGTAAAATACTTCTATCAATAAAATTTCTAATT
CCTAAAACCAAAATCCAGTGAAGGGTAGATCATGAGCGGAGAATTAAGGGAGTCACGTTATGACCCCCGC
CGATGACGCGGGACAAGCCGTTTTACGTTTGGAACTGACAGAACCGCAACGTTGAAGGAGCCACTGAGCG
CGGGTTTCTGGAGTTTAATGAGCTAAGCACATACGTCAGAAACCATTATTGCGCGTTCAAAAGTCGCCTA
AGGTCACTATCATCTAGCAAATATTTCTTGTCAAAAATGCTCCACTGACGTTCCATAAATTCCCCTCGGT
ATCCAATTAGAGTCTCATATTCACTCTCAACTCGATCGAGGGGATCTACCATGAGTCCAGAAAGGAGACC
AGCAGATATTAGGAGAGCAACCGAAGCAGATATGCCAGCAGTTTGCACCATTGTGAACCATTACATCGAG
ACTTCTACAGTTAATTTTAGGACTGAACCTCAAGAGCCACAGGAATGGACAGATGATCTCGTGAGATTAA
GGGAAAGATACCCTTGGCTTGTTGCTGAGGTGGATGGAGAAGTTGCAGGTATTGCTTACGCAGGACCTTG
GAAGGCTAGAAACGCTTATGATTGGACTGCTGAGTCTACCGTTTACGTGTCACCTAGACATCAAAGAACC
GGACTTGGTTCAACCTTGTATACTCACCTTTTGAAGTCTCTTGAAGCTCAGGGATTCAAATCTGTTGTGG
CTGTTATCGGTTTGCCTAATGATCCAAGTGTGAGAATGCATGAAGCTCTCGGATACGCACCAAGGGGTAT
GTTAAGAGCTGCTGGATTTAAACATGGTAACTGGCACGATGTTGGTTTCTGGCAGTTAGATTTCAGTTTA
CCAGTTCCACCAAGACCAGTGCTTCCAGTGACCGAGATTTGACCCGGGCTAGAGTCAAGCAGATCGTTCA
AACATTTGGCAATAAAGTTTCTTAATATTGAATCCTGTTGCCGGTCTTGCGATGATTATCATATAATTTC
TGTTGAATTACGTTAAGCATGTAATAATTAACATGTAATGCATGACGTTATTTATGAGATGGGTTTTTAT
GATTAGAGTCCCGCAATTATACATTTAATACGCGATAGAAAACAAAATATAGCGCGCAAACTAGGATAAA
TTATCGCGCGCGGTGTCATCTATGTTACTAGATCGACCGGCATGAAGCTGAGTTAACGATGTAAGTCCTC
AATTCGGCGTTAATTCAGTACATTAAAAACGTCCGCAATGTGTTATTAAGTTGTCTAAGCGTCAATTTGT
TTACACCACAATATATCCTGCCACCAGCCAGCCAACAGCTCCCCGACCGGCAGCTCGGCACAAAATCACC
ACTCGATACAGGCAGCCCATCAGTCCGGGACGGCGTCAGCGGGAGAGCCGTTGTAAGGCGGCAGACTTTG
CTCATGTTACCGATGCTATTCGGAAGAACGGCAACTAAGCTGCCGGGTTTGAAACACGGATGATCTCGCG
GAGGGTAGCATGTTGATTGTAACGATGACAGAGCGTTGCTGCCTGTGATCAATTCGGGCACGAACCCAGT
GGACATAAGCCTGTTCGGTTCGTAAGCTGTAATGCAAGTAGCGTATGCGCTCACGCAACTGGTCCAGAAC
CTTGACCGAACGCAGCGGTGGTAACGGCGCAGTGGCGGTTTTCATGGCTTGTTATGACTGTTTTTTTGGG
GTACAGTCTATGCCTCGGGCATCCAAGCAGCAAGCGCGTTACGCCGTGGGTCGATGTTTGATGTTATGGA
GCAGCAACGATGTTACGCAGCAGGGCAGTCGCCCTAAAACAAAGTTAAACATCATGGGGGAAGCGGTGAT
CGCCGAAGTATCGACTCAACTATCAGAGGTAGTTGGCGTCATCGAGCGCCATCTCGAACCGACGTTGCTG
GCCGTACATTTGTACGGCTCCGCAGTGGATGGCGGCCTGAAGCCACACAGTGATATTGATTTGCTGGTTA
CGGTGACCGTAAGGCTTGATGAAACAACGCGGCGAGCTTTGATCAACGACCTTTTGGAAACTTCGGCTTC
CCCTGGAGAGAGCGAGATTCTCCGCGCTGTAGAAGTCACCATTGTTGTGCACGACGACATCATTCCGTGG
CGTTATCCAGCTAAGCGCGAACTGCAATTTGGAGAATGGCAGCGCAATGACATTCTTGCAGGTATCTTCG
AGCCAGCCACGATCGACATTGATCTGGCTATCTTGCTGACAAAAGCAAGAGAACATAGCGTTGCCTTGGT
AGGTCCAGCGGCGGAGGAACTCTTTGATCCGGTTCCTGAACAGGATCTATTTGAGGCGCTAAATGAAACC
TTAACGCTATGGAACTCGCCGCCCGACTGGGCTGGCGATGAGCGAAATGTAGTGCTTACGTTGTCCCGCA
TTTGGTACAGCGCAGTAACCGGCAAAATCGCGCCGAAGGATGTCGCTGCCGACTGGGCAATGGAGCGCCT
GCCGGCCCAGTATCAGCCCGTCATACTTGAAGCTAGACAGGCTTATCTTGGACAAGAAGAAGATCGCTTG
GCCTCGCGCGCAGATCAGTTGGAAGAATTTGTCCACTACGTGAAAGGCGAGATCACCAAGGTAGTCGGCA
AATAATGTCTAGCTAGAAATTCGTTCAAGCCGACGCCGCTTCGCGGCGCGGCTTAACTCAAGCGTTAGAT
GCACTAAGCACATAATTGCTCACAGCCAAACTATCAGGTCAAGTCTGCTTTTATTATTTTTAAGCGTGCA
TAATAAGCCCTACACAAATTGGGAGATATATCATGCATGACCAAAATCCCTTAACGTGAGTTTTCGTTCC
ACTGAGCGTCAGACCCCGTAGAAAAGATCAAAGGATCTTCTTGAGATCCTTTTTTTCTGCGCGTAATCTG
CTGCTTGCAAACAAAAAAACCACCGCTACCAGCGGTGGTTTGTTTGCCGGATCAAGAGCTACCAACTCTT
TTTCCGAAGGTAACTGGCTTCAGCAGAGCGCAGATACCAAATACTGTCCTTCTAGTGTAGCCGTAGTTAG
GCCACCACTTCAAGAACTCTGTAGCACCGCCTACATACCTCGCTCTGCTAATCCTGTTACCAGTGGCTGC
TGCCAGTGGCGATAAGTCGTGTCTTACCGGGTTGGACTCAAGACGATAGTTACCGGATAAGGCGCAGCGG
TCGGGCTGAACGGGGGGTTCGTGCACACAGCCCAGCTTGGAGCGAACGACCTACACCGAACTGAGATACC
TACAGCGTGAGCTATGAGAAAGCGCCACGCTTCCCGAAGGGAGAAAGGCGGACAGGTATCCGGTAAGCGG
CAGGGTCGGAACAGGAGAGCGCACGAGGGAGCTTCCAGGGGGAAACGCCTGGTATCTTTATAGTCCTGTC
GGGTTTCGCCACCTCTGACTTGAGCGTCGATTTTTGTGATGCTCGTCAGGGGGGCGGAGCCTATGGAAAA
ACGCCAGCAACGCGGCCTTTTTACGGTTCCTGGCCTTTTGCTGGCCTTTTGCTCACATGTTCTTTCCTGC
GTTATCCCCTGATTCTGTGGATAACCGTATTACCGCCTTTGAGTGAGCTGATACCGCTCGCCGCAGCCGA
ACGACCGAGCGCAGCGAGTCAGTGAGCGAGGAAGCGGAAGAGCGCCTGATGCGGTATTTTCTCCTTACGC
ATCTGTGCGGTATTTCACACCGCATATGGTGCACTCTCAGTACAATCTGCTCTGATGCCGCATAGTTAAG
CCAGTATACACTCCGCTATCGCTACGTGACTGGGTCATGGCTGCGCCCCGACACCCGCCAACACCCGCTG
ACGCGCCCTGACGGGCTTGTCTGCTCCCGGCATCCGCTTACAGACAAGCTGTGACCGTCTCCGGGAGCTG
CATGTGTCAGAGGTTTTCACCGTCATCACCGAAACGCGCGAGGCAGGGTGCCTTGATGTGGGCGCCGGCG
GTCGAGTGGCGACGGCGCGGCTTGTCCGCGCCCTGGTAGATTGCCTGGCCCTAGGCCAGCCATTTTTGAG
CGGCCAGCGGCCGCGATAGGCCGACGCGAAGCGGCGGGGCGTAGGGAGCGCAGCGACCGAAGGGTAGGCG
CTTTTTGCAGCTCTTCGGCTGTGCGCTGGCCAGACAGTTATGCACAGGCCAGGCGGGTTTTAAGAGTTTT
AATAAGTTTTAAAGAGTTTTAGGCGGAAAAATCGCCTTTTTTCTCTTTTATATCAGTCACTTACATGTGT
GACCGGTTCCCAATGTACGGCTTTGGGTTCCCAATGTACGGGTTCCGGTTCCCAATGTACGGCTTTGGGT
TCCCAATGTACGTGCTATCCACAGGAAAGAGACCTTTTCGACCTTTTTCCCCTGCTAGGGCAATTTGCCC
TAGCATCTGCTCCGTACATTAGGAACCGGCGGATGCTTCGCCCTCGATCAGGTTGCGGTAGCGCATGACT
AGGATCGGGCCAGCCTGCCCCGCCTCCTCCTTCAAATCGTACTCCGGCAGGTCATTTGACCCGATCAGCT
TGCGCACGGTGAAACAGAACTTCTTGAACTCTCCGGCGCTGCCACTGCGTTCGTAGATCGTCTTGAACAA
CCATCTGGCTTCTGCCTTGCCTGCGGCGCGGCGTGCCAGGCGGTAGAGAAAACGGCCGATGCCGGGATCG
ATCAAAAAGTAATCGGGGTGAACCGTCAGCACGTCCGGGTTCTTGCCTTCTGTGATCTCGCGGTACATCC
AATCAGCTAGCTCGATCTCGATGTACTCCGGCCGCCCGGTTTCGCTCTTTACGATCTTGTAGCGGCTAAT
CAAGGCTTCACCCTCGGATACCGTCACCAGGCGGCCGTTCTTGGCCTTCTTCGTACGCTGCATGGCAACG
TGCGTGGTGTTTAACCGAATGCAGGTTTCTACCAGGTCGTCTTTCTGCTTTCCGCCATCGGCTCGCCGGC
AGAACTTGAGTACGTCCGCAACGTGTGGACGGAACACGCGGCCGGGCTTGTCTCCCTTCCCTTCCCGGTA
TCGGTTCATGGATTCGGTTAGATGGGAAACCGCCATCAGTACCAGGTCGTAATCCCACACACTGGCCATG
CCGGCCGGCCCTGCGGAAACCTCTACGTGCCCGTCTGGAAGCTCGTAGCGGATCACCTCGCCAGCTCGTC
GGTCACGCTTCGACAGACGGAAAACGGCCACGTCCATGATGCTGCGACTATCGCGGGTGCCCACGTCATA
GAGCATCGGAACGAAAAAATCTGGTTGCTCGTCGCCCTTGGGCGGCTTCCTAATCGACGGCGCACCGGCT
GCCGGCGGTTGCCGGGATTCTTTGCGGATTCGATCAGCGGCCGCTTGCCACGATTCACCGGGGCGTGCTT
CTGCCTCGATGCGTTGCCGCTGGGCGGCCTGCGCGGCCTTCAACTTCTCCACCAGGTCATCACCCAGCGC
CGCGCCGATTTGTACCGGGCCGGATGGTTTGCGACCGCTCACGCCGATTCCTCGGGCTTGGGGGTTCCAG
TGCCATTGCAGGGCCGGCAGACAACCCAGCCGCTTACGCCTGGCCAACCGCCCGTTCCTCCACACATGGG
GCATTCCACGGCGTCGGTGCCTGGTTGTTCTTGATTTTCCATGCCGCCTCCTTTAGCCGCTAAAATTCAT
CTACTCATTTATTCATTTGCTCATTTACTCTGGTAGCTGCGCGATGTATTCAGATAGCAGCTCGGTAATG
GTCTTGCCTTGGCGTACCGCGTACATCTTCAGCTTGGTGTGATCCTCCGCCGGCAACTGAAAGTTGACCC
GCTTCATGGCTGGCGTGTCTGCCAGGCTGGCCAACGTTGCAGCCTTGCTGCTGCGTGCGCTCGGACGGCC
GGCACTTAGCGTGTTTGTGCTTTTGCTCATTTTCTCTTTACCTCATTAACTCAAATGAGTTTTGATTTAA
TTTCAGCGGCCAGCGCCTGGACCTCGCGGGCAGCGTCGCCCTCGGGTTCTGATTCAAGAACGGTTGTGCC
GGCGGCGGCAGTGCCTGGGTAGCTCACGCGCTGCGTGATACGGGACTCAAGAATGGGCAGCTCGTACCCG
GCCAGCGCCTCGGCAACCTCACCGCCGATGCGCGTGCCTTTGATCGCCCGCGACACGACAAAGGCCGCTT
GTAGCCTTCCATCCGTGACCTCAATGCGCTGCTTAACCAGCTCCACCAGGTCGGCGGTGGCCCATATGTC
GTAAGGGCTTGGCTGCACCGGAATCAGCACGAAGTCGGCTGCCTTGATCGCGGACACAGCCAAGTCCGCC
GCCTGGGGCGCTCCGTCGATCACTACGAAGTCGCGCCGGCCGATGGCCTTCACGTCGCGGTCAATCGTCG
GGCGGTCGATGCCGACAACGGTTAGCGGTTGATCTTCCCGCACGGCCGCCCAATCGCGGGCACTGCCCTG
GGGATCGGAATCGACTAACAGAACATCGGCCCCGGCGAGTTGCAGGGCGCGGGCTAGATGGGTTGCGATG
GTCGTCTTGCCTGACCCGCCTTTCTGGTTAAGTACAGCGATAACCTTCATGCGTTCCCCTTGCGTATTTG
TTTATTTACTCATCGCATCATATACGCAGCGACCGCATGACGCAAGCTGTTTTACTCAAATACACATCAC
CTTTTTAGACGGCGGCGCTCGGTTTCTTCAGCGGCCAAGCTGGCCGGCCAGGCCGCCAGCTTGGCATCAG
ACAAACCGGCCAGGATTTCATGCAGCCGCACGGTTGAGACGTGCGCGGGCGGCTCGAACACGTACCCGGC
CGCGATCATCTCCGCCTCGATCTCTTCGGTAATGAAAAACGGTTCGTCCTGGCCGTCCTGGTGCGGTTTC
ATGCTTGTTCCTCTTGGCGTTCATTCTCGGCGGCCGCCAGGGCGTCGGCCTCGGTCAATGCGTCCTCACG
GAAGGCACCGCGCCGCCTGGCCTCGGTGGGCGTCACTTCCTCGCTGCGCTCAAGTGCGCGGTACAGGGTC
GAGCGATGCACGCCAAGCAGTGCAGCCGCCTCTTTCACGGTGCGGCCTTCCTGGTCGATCAGCTCGCGGG
CGTGCGCGATCTGTGCCGGGGTGAGGGTAGGGCGGGGGCCAAACTTCACGCCTCGGGCCTTGGCGGCCTC
GCGCCCGCTCCGGGTGCGGTCGATGATTAGGGAACGCTCGAACTCGGCAATGCCGGCGAACACGGTCAAC
ACCATGCGGCCGGCCGGCGTGGTGGTGTCGGCCCACGGCTCTGCCAGGCTACGCAGGCCCGCGCCGGCCT
CCTGGATGCGCTCGGCAATGTCCAGTAGGTCGCGGGTGCTGCGGGCCAGGCGGTCTAGCCTGGTCACTGT
CACAACGTCGCCAGGGCGTAGGTGGTCAAGCATCCTGGCCAGCTCCGGGCGGTCGCGCCTGGTGCCGGTG
ATCTTCTCGGAAAACAGCTTGGTGCAGCCGGCCGCGTGCAGTTCGGCCCGTTGGTTGGTCAAGTCCTGGT
CGTCGGTGCTGACGCGGGCATAGCCCAGCAGGCCAGCGGCGGCGCTCTTGTTCATGGCGTAATGTCTCCG
GTTCTAGTCGCAAGTATTCTACTTTATGCGACTAAAACACGCGACAAGAAAACGCCAGGAAAAGGGCAGG
GCGGCAGCCTGTCGCGTAACTTAGGACTTGTGCGACATGTCGTTTTCAGAAGACGGCTGCACTGAACGTC
AGAAGCCGACTGCACTATAGCAGCGGAGGGGTTGGATCAAAGTACTTTAAAGTACTTTAAAGTACTTTAA
AGTACTTTGATCCCGAGGGGAACCCTGTGGTTGGCATGCACATACAAATGGACGAACGGATAAACCTTTT
CACGCCCTTTTAAATATCCGATTATTCTAATAAACGCTCTTTTCTCTTAGGTTTACCCGCCAATATATCC
TGTCAAACACTGATAGTTT
